>Addgene plasmid #87204 | pg-HIF-1alpha-EGFP | addgene full sequence | sequence record 173844 | Addgene NGS Result
CGTTACATAACTTACGGTAAATGGCCCGCCTGGCTGACCGCCCAACGACCCCCGCCCATTGACGTCAATA
ATGACGTATGTTCCCATAGTAACGCCAATAGGGACTTTCCATTGACGTCAATGGGTGGAGTATTTACGGT
AAACTGCCCACTTGGCAGTACATCAAGTGTATCATATGCCAAGTACGCCCCCTATTGACGTCAATGACGG
TAAATGGCCCGCCTGGCATTATGCCCAGTACATGACCTTATGGGACTTTCCTACTTGGCAGTACATCTAC
GTATTAGTCATCGCTATTACCATGGTGATGCGGTTTTGGCAGTACATCAATGGGCGTGGATAGCGGTTTG
ACTCACGGGGATTTCCAAGTCTCCACCCCATTGACGTCAATGGGAGTTTGTTTTGGCACCAAAATCAACG
GGACTTTCCAAAATGTCGTAACAACTCCGCCCCATTGACGCAAATGGGCGGTAGGCGTGTACGGTGGGAG
GTCTATATAAGCAGAGCTGGTTTAGTGAACCGTCAGATCCGCTAGCGCTACCGGACTCAGATCTCGAGAT
CAACAAGTTTGTACAAAAAAGCAGGCTTCACCATGGAGGGCGCCGGCGGCGCGAACGACAAGAAAAAGAT
AAGTTCTGAACGTCGAAAAGAAAAGTCTCGAGATGCAGCCAGATCTCGGCGAAGTAAAGAATCTGAAGTT
TTTTATGAGTTTGCTCATCAGTTGCCACTTCCACATAATGTGAGTTCGCATCTTGATAAGGCCTCTGTGA
TGAGGCTTACCATCAGCTATTTGCGTGTGAGGAAACTTCTGGATGCTGGTGATTTGGATATTGAAGATGA
CATGAAAGCACAGGTGAATTGCTTTTATTTGAAAGCCTTGGATGGTTTTGTTATGGTTCTCACAGATGAT
GGTGACATGATTTACATTTCTGATAATGTGAACAAATACATGGGATTAACTCAGTTTGAACTAACTGGAC
ACAGTGTGTTTGATTTTACTCATCCATGTGACCATGAGGAAATGAGAGAAATGCTTACACACAGAAATGG
CCTTGTGAAAAAGGGTAAAGAACAAAACACACAGCGAAGCTTTTTTCTCAGAATGAAGTGTACCCTAACT
AGCCGAGGAAGAACTATGAACATAAAGTCTGCAACATGGAAGGTATTGCACTGCACAGGCCACATTCACG
TATATGATACCAACAGTAACCAACCTCAGTGTGGGTATAAGAAACCACCTATGACCTGCTTGGTGCTGAT
TTGTGAACCCATTCCTCACCCATCAAATATTGAAATTCCTTTAGATAGCAAGACTTTCCTCAGTCGACAC
AGCCTGGATATGAAATTTTCTTATTGTGATGAAAGAATTACCGAATTGATGGGATATGAGCCAGAAGAAC
TTTTAGGCCGCTCAATTTATGAATATTATCATGCTTTGGACTCTGATCATCTGACCAAAACTCATCATGA
TATGTTTACTAAAGGACAAGTCACCACAGGACAGTACAGGATGCTTGCCAAAAGAGGTGGATATGTCTGG
GTTGAAACTCAAGCAACTGTCATATATAACACCAAGAATTCTCAACCACAGTGCATTGTATGTGTGAATT
ACGTTGTGAGTGGTATTATTCAGCACGACTTGATTTTCTCCCTTCAACAAACAGAATGTGTCCTTAAACC
GGTTGAATCTTCAGATATGAAAATGACTCAGCTATTCACCAAAGTTGAATCAGAAGATACAAGTAGCCTC
TTTGACAAACTTAAGAAGGAACCTGATGCTTTAACTTTGCTGGCCCCAGCCGCTGGAGACACAATCATAT
CTTTAGATTTTGGCAGCAACGACACAGAAACTGATGACCAGCAACTTGAGGAAGTACCATTATATAATGA
TGTAATGCTCCCCTCACCCAACGAAAAATTACAGAATATAAATTTGGCAATGTCTCCATTACCCACCGCT
GAAACGCCAAAGCCACTTCGAAGTAGTGCTGACCCTGCACTCAATCAAGAAGTTGCATTAAAATTAGAAC
CAAATCCAGAGTCACTGGAACTTTCTTTTACCATGCCCCAGATTCAGGATCAGACACCTAGTCCTTCCGA
TGGAAGCACTAGACAAAGTTCACCTGAGCCTAATAGTCCCAGTGAATATTGTTTTTATGTGGATAGTGAT
ATGGTCAATGAATTCAAGTTGGAATTGGTAGAAAAACTTTTTGCTGAAGACACAGAAGCAAAGAACCCAT
TTTCTACTCAGGACACAGATTTAGACTTGGAGATGTTAGCTCCCTATATCCCAATGGATGATGACTTCCA
GTTACGTTCCTTCGATCAGTTGTCACCATTAGAAAGCAGTTCCGCAAGCCCTGAAAGCGCAAGTCCTCAA
AGCACAGTTACAGTATTCCAGCAGACTCAAATACAAGAACCTACTGCTAATGCCACCACTACCACTGCCA
CCACTGATGAATTAAAAACAGTGACAAAAGACCGTATGGAAGACATTAAAATATTGATTGCATCTCCATC
TCCTACCCACATACATAAAGAAACTACTAGTGCCACATCATCACCATATAGAGATACTCAAAGTCGGACA
GCCTCACCAAACAGAGCAGGAAAAGGAGTCATAGAACAGACAGAAAAATCTCATCCAAGAAGCCCTAACG
TGTTATCTGTCGCTTTGAGTCAAAGAACTACAGTTCCTGAGGAAGAACTAAATCCAAAGATACTAGCTTT
GCAGAATGCTCAGAGAAAGCGAAAAATGGAACATGATGGTTCACTTTTTCAAGCAGTAGGAATTGGAACA
TTATTACAGCAGCCAGACGATCATGCAGCTACTACATCACTTTCTTGGAAACGTGTAAAAGGATGCAAAT
CTAGTGAACAGAATGGAATGGAGCAAAAGACAATTATTTTAATACCCTCTGATTTAGCATGTAGACTGCT
GGGGCAATCAATGGATGAAAGTGGATTACCACAGCTGACCAGTTATGATTGTGAAGTTAATGCTCCTATA
CAAGGCAGCAGAAACCTACTGCGGGGTGAAGAATTACTCAGAGCTTTGGATCAAGTTAACGACCCAGCTT
TCTTGTACAAAGTGGTTGATCTCAAGCTTCGAATTCTGCAGTCGACGGTACCGCGGGCCCGGGATCCACC
GGTCGCCACCATGGTGAGCAAGGGCGAGGAGCTGTTCACCGGGGTGGTGCCCATCCTGGTCGAGCTGGAC
GGCGACGTAAACGGCCACAAGTTCAGCGTGTCCGGCGAGGGCGAGGGCGATGCCACCTACGGCAAGCTGA
CCCTGAAGTTCATCTGCACCACCGGCAAGCTGCCCGTGCCCTGGCCCACCCTCGTGACCACCCTGACCTA
CGGCGTGCAGTGCTTCAGCCGCTACCCCGACCACATGAAGCAGCACGACTTCTTCAAGTCCGCCATGCCC
GAAGGCTACGTCCAGGAGCGCACCATCTTCTTCAAGGACGACGGCAACTACAAGACCCGCGCCGAGGTGA
AGTTCGAGGGCGACACCCTGGTGAACCGCATCGAGCTGAAGGGCATCGACTTCAAGGAGGACGGCAACAT
CCTGGGGCACAAGCTGGAGTACAACTACAACAGCCACAACGTCTATATCATGGCCGACAAGCAGAAGAAC
GGCATCAAGGTGAACTTCAAGATCCGCCACAACATCGAGGACGGCAGCGTGCAGCTCGCCGACCACTACC
AGCAGAACACCCCCATCGGCGACGGCCCCGTGCTGCTGCCCGACAACCACTACCTGAGCACCCAGTCCGC
CCTGAGCAAAGACCCCAACGAGAAGCGCGATCACATGGTCCTGCTGGAGTTCGTGACCGCCGCCGGGATC
ACTCTCGGCATGGACGAGCTGTACAAGTAAAGCGGCCGCGACTCTAGATCATAATCAGCCATACCACATT
TGTAGAGGTTTTACTTGCTTTAAAAAACCTCCCACACCTCCCCCTGAACCTGAAACATAAAATGAATGCA
ATTGTTGTTGTTAACTTGTTTATTGCAGCTTATAATGGTTACAAATAAAGCAATAGCATCACAAATTTCA
CAAATAAAGCATTTTTTTCACTGCATTCTAGTTGTGGTTTGTCCAAACTCATCAATGTATCTTAAGGCGT
AAATTGTAAGCGTTAATATTTTGTTAAAATTCGCGTTAAATTTTTGTTAAATCAGCTCATTTTTTAACCA
ATAGGCCGAAATCGGCAAAATCCCTTATAAATCAAAAGAATAGACCGAGATAGGGT
[37 nt withheld, positions 4257-4293]
AAAGAACGTGGACTCCAACGTCAAAGG
[49 nt withheld, positions 4321-4369]
T
[91 nt withheld, positions 4371-4461]
G
[124 nt withheld, positions 4463-4586]
CAGGTGGCACTTTTCGGGGAAATGTGCGCGGAACCCCTATTTGTTTATTTTTCTAAATACATTCAAATAT
GTATCCGCTCATGAGACAATAACCCTGATAAATGCTTCAATAATATTGAAAAAGGAAGAGTCCTGAGGCG
GAAAGAACCAGCTGTGGAATGTGTGTCAGTTAGGGTGTGGAAAGTCCCCAGGCTCCCCAGCAGGCAGAAG
TATGCAAAGCATGCATCTCAATTAGTCAGCAACCAGGTGTGGAAAGTCCCCAGGCTCCCCAGCAGGCAGA
AGTATGCAAAGCATGCATCTCAATTAGTCAGCAACCATAGTCCCGCCCCTAACTCCGCCCATCCCGCCCC
TAACTCCGCCCAGTTCCGCCCATTCTCCGCCCCATGGCTGACTAATTTTTTTTATTTATGCAGAGGCCGA
GGCCGCCTCGGCCTCTGAGCTATTCCAGAAGTAGTGAGGAGGCTTTTTTGGAGGCCTAGGCTTTTGCAAA
GATCGATCAAGAGACAGGATGAGGATCGTTTCGCATGATTGAACAAGATGGATTGCACGCAGGTTCTCCG
GCCGCTTGGGTGGAGAGGCTATTCGGCTATGACTGGGCACAACAGACAATCGGCTGCTCTGATGCCGCCG
TGTTCCGGCTGTCAGCGCAGGGGCGCCCGGTTCTTTTTGTCAAGACCGACCTGTCCGGTGCCCTGAATGA
ACTGCAAGACGAGGCAGCGCGGCTATCGTGGCTGGCCACGACGGGCGTTCCTTGCGCAGCTGTGCTCGAC
GTTGTCACTGAAGCGGGAAGGGACTGGCTGCTATTGGGCGAAGTGCCGGGGCAGGATCTCCTGTCATCTC
ACCTTGCTCCTGCCGAGAAAGTATCCATCATGGCTGATGCAATGCGGCGGCTGCATACGCTTGATCCGGC
TACCTGCCCATTCGACCACCAAGCGAAACATCGCATCGAGCGAGCACGTACTCGGATGGAAGCCGGTCTT
GTCGATCAGGATGATCTGGACGAAGAGCATCAGGGGCTCGCGCCAGCCGAACTGTTCGCCAGGCTCAAGG
CGAGCATGCCCGACGGCGAGGATCTCGTCGTGACCCATGGCGATGCCTGCTTGCCGAATATCATGGTGGA
AAATGGCCGCTTTTCTGGATTCATCGACTGTGGCCGGCTGGGTGTGGCGGACCGCTATCAGGACATAGCG
TTGGCTACCCGTGATATTGCTGAAGAGCTTGGCGGCGAATGGGCTGACCGCTTCCTCGTGCTTTACGGTA
TCGCCGCTCCCGATTCGCAGCGCATCGCCTTCTATCGCCTTCTTGACGAGTTCTTCTGAGCGGGACTCTG
GGGTTCGAAATGACCGACCAAGCGACGCCCAACCTGCCATCACGAGATTTCGATTCCACCGCCGCCTTCT
ATGAAAGGTTGGGCTTCGGAATCGTTTTCCGGGACGCCGGCTGGATGATCCTCCAGCGCGGGGATCTCAT
GCTGGAGTTCTTCGCCCACCCTAGGGGGAGGCTAACTGAAACACGGAAGGAGACAATACCGGAAGGAACC
CGCGCTATGACGGCAATAAAAAGACAGAATAAAACGCACGGTGTTGGGTCGTTTGTTCATAAACGCGGGG
TTCGGTCCCAGGGCTGGCACTCTGTCGATACCCCACCGAGACCCCATTGGGGCCAATACGCCCGCGTTTC
TTCCTTTTCCCCACCCCACCCCCCAAGTTCGGGTGAAGGCCCAGGGCTCGCAGCCAACGTCGGGGCGGCA
GGCCCTGCCATAGCCTCAGGTTACTCATATATACTTTAGATTGATTTAAAACTTCATTTTTAATTTAAAA
GGATCTAGGTGAAGATCCTTTTTGATAATCTCATGACCAAAATCCCTTAACGTGAGTTTTCGTTCCACTG
AGCGTCAGACCCCGTAGAAAAGATCAAAGGATCTTCTTGAGATCCTTTTTTTCTGCGCGTAATCTGCTGC
TTGCAAACAAAAAAACCACCGCTACCAGCGGTGGTTTGTTTGCCGGATCAAGAGCTACCAACTCTTTTTC
CGAAGGTAACTGGCTTCAGCAGAGCGCAGATACCAAATACTGTTCTTCTAGTGTAGCCGTAGTTAGGCCA
CCACTTCAAGAACTCTGTAGCACCGCCTACATACCTCGCTCTGCTAATCCTGTTACCAGTGGCTGCTGCC
AGTGGCGATAAGTCGTGTCTTACCGGGTTGGACTCAAGACGATAGTTACCGGATAAGGCGCAGCGGTCGG
GCTGAACGGGGGGTTCGTGCACACAGCCCAGCTTGGAGCGAACGACCTACACCGAACTGAGATACCTACA
GCGTGAGCTATGAGAAAGCGCCACGCTTCCCGAAGGGAGAAAGGCGGACAGGTATCCGGTAAGCGGCAGG
GTCGGAACAGGAGAGCGCACGAGGGAGCTTCCAGGGGGAAACGCCTGGTATCTTTATAGTCCTGTCGGGT
TTCGCCACCTCTGACTTGAGCGTCGATTTTTGTGATGCTCGTCAGGGGGGCGGAGCCTATGGAAAAACGC
CAGCAACGCGGCCTTTTTACGGTTCCTGGCCTTTTGCTGGCCTTTTGCTCACATGTTCTTTCCTGCGTTA
TCCCCTGATTCTGTGGATAACCGTATTACCGCCATGCATTAGTTATTAATAGTAATCAATTACGGGGTCA
TTAGTTCATAGCCCATATATGGAGTTCCG
Features (pLannotate 1.2.2; 19 found; start..end, strand, type, name):
      1..304     +  enhancer       CMV enhancer: human cytomegalovirus immediate early enhancer
    305..508     +  promoter       CMV promoter: human cytomegalovirus (CMV) immediate early promoter
    531..563     +  misc_feature   MCS (fragment): multiple cloning site
    563..587     +  protein_bind   attB1: mutant version of attB; recombination site for the Gateway® BP reaction BP Clonase™
    593..3070    +  CDS            HIF1A: HIF1A_HUMAN - Also known as BHLHE78, MOP1 From Homo sapiens (Human).
   3072..3096    -  protein_bind   attB2: mutant version of attB; recombination site for the Gateway® BP reaction BP Clonase™
   3101..3147    +  misc_feature   MCS (fragment): multiple cloning site
   3161..3880    +  CDS            EGFP: the original enhanced GFP (Yang et al., 1996) mammalian codon-optimized
   3897..3980    +  CDS            large T antigen (fragment): large T antigen from SV40 (simian virus 40)
   4003..4124    +  polyA_signal   SV40 poly(A) signal: SV40 polyadenylation signal
   4158..4586    -  rep_origin     f1 ori (sequence partly withheld): f1 bacteriophage origin of replication; arrow indicates direction of (+) strand synthesis
   4613..4717    +  promoter       AmpR promoter: bla
   4719..5076    +  promoter       SV40 promoter: SV40 enhancer and early promoter
   5111..5905    +  CDS            NeoR/KanR: aminoglycoside phosphotransferase from Tn5; aph(3')-II (or nptII); confers resistance to neomycin, kanamycin, and G418 (Geneticin®)
   5926..6078    +  CDS            ble (fragment): BLE_KLEPN - Experimental evidence at protein level: Swiss-Prot protein existence level 1. Binding protein with a strong affinity to the bleomycin family of antibiotics. Binds to CL990; an antimitotic-antibiotic compound. From Klebsiella pneumoniae.
   6137..6184    +  polyA_signal   HSV TK poly(A) signal: herpes simplex virus thymidine kinase polyadenylation signal (Cole and Stacy, 1985)
   6275..6291    -  polyA_signal   bGH poly(A) signal (fragment): bovine growth hormone polyadenylation signal
   6513..7101    +  rep_origin     ori: high-copy-number ColE1/pMB1/pBR322/pUC origin of replication
   7216..7275    +  enhancer       CMV enhancer (fragment): human cytomegalovirus immediate early enhancer
