[The description below was written by a language model from this plasmid's Addgene catalogue record and pLannotate feature annotations shown in this document.]
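Description:
pg-HIF-1alpha-EGFP is a mammalian expression plasmid of about 7.3 kb that produces human hypoxia-inducible factor 1-alpha (HIF1A) fused at its C terminus to EGFP. The catalogue lists the backbone as unknown. The insert was introduced by Gateway cloning: the HIF1A coding sequence is flanked by attB1 and attB2 sites, sits between multiple cloning site remnants, and is followed by the EGFP coding sequence. Transcription is driven by the human cytomegalovirus immediate early enhancer and promoter and terminated by an SV40 polyadenylation signal. The record notes three amino-acid differences in the HIF-1alpha sequence (L40F, M88V and Q814R) but does not comment on whether they have functional consequences.

The plasmid is maintained in E. coli at high copy through a ColE1/pUC-type origin, and it also carries an f1 bacteriophage origin, which allows single-stranded DNA production. Selection relies on a single Tn5 aminoglycoside phosphotransferase (NeoR/KanR) gene placed behind tandem bacterial (bla-type) and SV40 early promoters and followed by an HSV TK polyadenylation signal. This arrangement gives kanamycin resistance in bacteria and G418 resistance in mammalian cells, so stable lines could be selected in principle. Short annotated fragments of large T antigen, ble and a bGH poly(A) signal are probably residual or incidental matches rather than functional elements.

The fusion lets HIF-1alpha protein level and localisation be followed by fluorescence in live cells. This fits the associated study of transient HIF-alpha dynamics and cell survival in hypoxia.
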