Addgene plasmid #87204: pg-HIF-1alpha-EGFP
Purpose: C-terminally EGFP-tagged human HIF-1a
Depositing lab: Violaine Sée. Depositing organization: University of Liverpool. Publication: Tight control of hypoxia-inducible factor-alpha transient dynamics is essential for cell survival in hypoxia. Bagnall J, Leedale J, Taylor SE, Spiller DG, White MR, Sharkey KJ, Bearon RN, See V. J Biol Chem. 2014 Feb 28;289(9):5549-64. doi: 10.1074/jbc.M113.500405. Epub 2014 Jan 6. PubMed 24394419.
Backbone
  Vector backbone: unknown
  Vector type: Mammalian Expression
Growth in bacteria
  Bacterial resistance: Kanamycin, 50 μg/mL
  Growth temperature: 37°C
  Growth strain: DH5alpha
  Copy number: High Copy
Gene/Insert
  Gene/Insert name: HIF-1a
  Species: H. sapiens (human)
  Mutation: L40F, M88V, Q814R
  Entrez Gene: HIF1A (a.k.a. HIF-1-alpha, HIF-1A, HIF-1alpha, HIF1, HIF1-ALPHA, MOP1, PASD8, bHLHe78)
  Promoter: CMV
  Tag / fusion protein: EGFP (C terminal on insert)
  Cloning method: Gateway Cloning
  Sequencing primers: 5′ CMV-F
Terms and licenses: Academic/Nonprofit Terms; Industry Terms: Not Available to Industry
How to cite: pg-HIF-1alpha-EGFP was a gift from Violaine Sée (Addgene plasmid # 87204 ; http://n2t.net/addgene:87204 ; RRID:Addgene_87204)
